>Addgene plasmid #57748 | Dendra2-Vinculin-23 | depositor partial sequence | sequence record 88902 | insert sequence
GCTAGCGCTACCGGTCGCCACCATGAACACCCCGGGAATTAACCTGATCAAGGAGGACATGCGCGTGAAG
GTGCACATGGAGGGCAACGTGAACGGCCACGCCTTCGTGATCGAGGGCGAGGGCAAGGGCAAGCCCTACG
AGGGCACCCAGACCGCCAACCTGACCGTGAAGGAGGGCGCCCCCCTGCCCTTCAGCTACGACATCCTGAC
CACCGCCGTGCACTACGGCAACCGGGTGTTCACCAAGTACCCCGAGGACATCCCCGACTACTTCAAGCAG
AGCTTCCCCGAGGGCTACAGCTGGGAGCGCACCATGACCTTCGAGGACAAGGGCATCTGCACCATCCGCA
GCGACATCAGCCTGGAGGGCGACTGCTTCTTCCAGAACGTGCGCTTCAAGGGCACCAACTTCCCCCCCAA
CGGCCCCGTGATGCAGAAGAAGACCCTGAAGTGGGAGCCCAGCACCGAGAAGCTGCACGTGCGCGACGGC
CTGCTGGTGGGCAACATCAACATGGCCCTGCTGCTGGAGGGCGGCGGCCACTACCTGTGCGACTTCAAGA
CCACCTACAAGGCCAAGAAGGTGGTGCAGCTGCCCGACGCCCACTTCGTGGACCACCGCATCGAGATCCT
GGGCAACGACAGCGACTACAACAAGGTGAAGCTGTACGAGCACGCCGTGGCCCGCTACAGCCCCCTGCCC
AGCCAGGTGTGGTCCGGACTCAGATCTCGAGCTCAAGCTTCGAATTCGGGAAACTCGAGAACAAAGCTTG
AAAACGGCCGCATGCCAGTGTTTCATACGCGCACGATCGAGAGCATCCTGGAGCCGGTGGCACAGCAGAT
CTCCCACCTGGTGATAATGCACGAGGAGGGCGAGGTGGACGGCAAAGCCATTCCTGACCTCACCGCGCCC
GTGGCCGCCGTGCAGGCGGCCGTCAGCAACCTCGTCCGGGTTGGAAAAGAGACTGTTCAAACCACTGAGG
ATCAGATTTTGAAGAGAGATATGCCACCAGCATTTATTAAGGTTGAGAATGCTTGCACCAAGCTTGTCCA
GGCAGCTCAGATGCTTCAGTCAGACCCTTACTCAGTGCCTGCTCGAGATTATCTAATTGATGGGTCAAGG
GGCATCCTCTCTGGAACATCAGACCTGCTCCTTACCTTCGATGAGGCTGAGGTCCGTAAAATTATTAGAG
TTTGCAAAGGAATTTTGGAATATCTTACAGTGGCAGAGGTGGTGGAGACTATGGAAGATTTGGTCACTTA
CACAAAGAATCTTGGGCCAGGAATGACTAAGATGGCCAAGATGATTGACGAGAGACAGCAGGAGCTCACT
CACCAGGAGCACCGAGTGATGTTGGTGAACTCGATGAACACCGTGAAAGAGTTGCTGCCAGTTCTCATTT
CAGCTATGAAGATTTTTGTAACAACTAAAAACTCAAAAAACCAAGGCATAGAGGAAGCTTTAAAAAATCG
CAATTTTACTGTAGAAAAAATGAGTGCTGAAATTAATGAGATAATTCGTGTGTTACAACTCACCTCTTGG
GATGAAGATGCCTGGGCCAGCAAGGACACTGAAGCCATGAAGAGAGCATTGGCCTCCATAGACTCCAAAC
TGAACCAGGCCAAAGGTTGGCTCCGTGACCCTAGTGCCTCCCCAGGGGATGCTGGTGAGCAGGCCATCAG
ACAGATCTTAGATGAAGCTGGAAAAGTTGGTGAACTCTGTGCAGGCAAAGAACGCAGGGAGATTCTGGGA
ACTTGCAAAATGCTAGGGCAGATGACTGATCAAGTGGCTGACCTCCGTGCCAGAGGACAAGGATCCTCAC
CGGTGGCCATGCAGAAAGCTCAGCAGGTATCTCAGGGTCTGGATGTGCTCACAGCAAAAGTGGAAAATGC
AGCTCGCAAGCTGGAAGCCATGACCAACTCAAAGCAGAGCATTGCAAAGAAGATCGATGCTGCTCAGAAC
TGGCTTGCAGATCCAAATGGTGGACCGGAAGGAGAAGAGCAGATTCGAGGTGCTTTGGCTGAAGCTCGGA
AAATAGCAGAATTATGTGATGATCCTAAAGAAAGAGATGACATTCTACGTTCCCTTGGGGAAATATCTGC
TCTGACTTCTAAATTAGCAGATCTACGAAGACAGGGGAAAGGAGATTCTCCAGAGGCTCGAGCCTTGGCC
AAACAGGTGGCCACGGCCCTGCAGAACCTGCAGACCAAAACCAACCGGGCTGTGGCCAACAGCAGACCGG
CCAAAGCAGCTGTACACCTTGAGGGCAAGATTGAGCAAGCACAGCGGTGGATTGATAATCCCACAGTGGA
TGACCGTGGAGTCGGTCAGGCTGCCATCCGGGGGCTTGTGGCCGAAGGGCATCGTCTGGCTAATGTTATG
ATGGGGCCTTATCGGCAAGATCTTCTCGCCAAGTGTGACCGAGTGGACCAGCTGACAGCCCAGCTGGCTG
ACCTGGCTGCCAGAGGGGAAGGGGAGAGTCCTCAGGCACGAGCACTTGCATCTCAGCTCCAAGACTCCTT
AAAGGATCTAAAAGCTCGGATGCAGGAGGCCATGACTCAGGAAGTGTCAGATGTTTTCAGCGATACCACA
ACTCCCATCAAGCTGTTGGCAGTGGCAGCCACGGCGCCTCCTGATGCGCCTAACAGGGAAGAGGTATTTG
ATGAGAGGGCAGCTAACTTTGAAAACCATTCAGGAAAGCTTGGTGCTACGGCCGAGAAGGCGGCTGCGGT
TGGTACTGCTAATAAATCAACAGTGGAAGGCATTCAGGCCTCAGTGAAGACGGCCCGAGAACTCACACCC
CAGGTGGTCTCGGCTGCTCGTATCTTACTTAGGAACCCTGGAAATCAAGCTGCTTATGAACATTTTGAGA
CCATGAAGAACCAGTGGATCGATAATGTTGAAAAAATGACAGGGCTGGTGGACGAAGCCATTGATACCAA
ATCTCTGTTGGATGCTTCAGAAGAAGCAATTAAAAAAGACCTGGACAAGTGCAAGGTAGCTATGGCCAAC
ATTCAGCCTCAGATGCTGGTTGCTGGGGCAACCAGTATTGCTCGTCGGGCCAACCGGATCCTGCTGGTGG
CTAAGAGGGAGGTGGAGAATTCCGAGGATCCCAAGTTCCGTGAGGCTGTGAAAGCTGCCTCTGATGAATT
GAGCAAAACCATCTCCCCGATGGTGATGGATGCAAAAGCTGTGGCTGGAAACATTTCCGACCCTGGACTG
CAAAAGAGCTTCCTGGACTCAGGATATCGGATCCTGGGAGCTGTGGCCAAGGTCAGAGAAGCCTTCCAAC
CTCAGGAGCCTGACTTCCCGCCGCCTCCACCAGACCTTGAACAACTCCGACTAACAGATGAGCTTGCTCC
TCCCAAACCACCTCTGCCTGAAGGTGAGGTCCCTCCACCTAGGCCTCCACCACCAGAGGAAAAGGATGAA
GAGTTCCCTGAGCAGAAGGCCGGGGAGGTGATTAACCAGCCAATGATGATGGCTGCCAGACAGCTCCATG
ATGAAGCTCGCAAATGGTCCAGCAAGGGCAATGACATCATTGCAGCAGCCAAGCGCATGGCTCTGCTGAT
GGCTGAGATGTCTCGGCTGGTAAGAGGGGGCAGTGGTACCAAGCGGGCACTCATTCAGTGTGCCAAGGAC
ATCGCCAAGGCCTCAGATGAGGTGACTCGGTTGGCCAAGGAGGTTGCCAAGCAGTGCACAGATAAACGGA
TTAGAACCAACCTCTTACAGGTATGTGAGCGAATCCCAACCATAAGCACCCAGCTCAAAATCCTGTCCAC
AGTGAAGGCCACCATGCTGGGCCGGACCAACATCAGTGATGAGGAGTCTGAGCAGGCCACAGAGATGCTG
GTTCACAATGCCCAGAACCTCATGCAGTCTGTGAAGGAGACTGTGCGGGAAGCTGAAGCTGCTTCAATCA
AAATTCGAACAGATGCTGGATTTACACTGCGCTGGGTTAGAAAGACTCCCTGGTACCAGTAGGCGGCCGC
GACTCTAGATCATAATCAGCCATACCACATT
