>Addgene plasmid #57748 | Dendra2-Vinculin-23 | addgene partial sequence | sequence record 107913 | SV40pA-R 5'-GAAATTTGTGATGCTATTGC-3'
CATAACAGTTAACAACAACAATTGCATTCATTTTATGTTTCAGGTTCAGGGGGAGGTGTGGGAGGTTTTT
TAAAGCAAGTAAAACCTCTACAAATGTGGTATGGCTGATTATGATCTAGAGTCGCGGCCGCCTACTGGTA
CCAGGGAGTCTTTCTAACCCAGCGCAGTGTAAATCCAGCATCTGTTCGAATTTTGATTGAAGCAGCTTCA
GCTTCCCGCACAGTCTCCTTCACAGACTGCATGAGGTTCTGGGCATTGTGAACCAGCATCTCTGTGGCCT
GCTCAGACTCCTCATCACTGATGTTGGTCCGGCCCAGCATGGTGGCCTTCACTGTGGACAGGATTTTGAG
CTGGGTGCTTATGGTTGGGATTCGCTCACATACCTGTAAGAGGTTGGTTCTAATCCGTTTATCTGTGCAC
TGCTTGGCAACCTCCTTGGCCAACCGAGTCACCTCATCTGAGGCCTTGGCGATGTCCTTGGCACACTGAA
TGAGTGCCCGCTTGGTACCACTGCCCCCTCTTACCAGCCGAGACATCTCAGCCATCAGCAGAGCCATGCG
CTTGGCTGCTGCAATGATGTCATTGCCCTTGCTGGACCATTTGCGAGCTTCATCATGGAGCTGTCTGGCA
GCCATCATCATTGGCTGGTTAATCACCTCCCCGGCCTTCTGCTCAGGGAACTCTTCATCCTTTTCCTCTG
GTGGTGGAGGCCTAGGTGGAGGGACCTCACCTTCAGGCAGAGGTGGTTTGGGAGGAGCAAGCTCATCTGT
TAGTCGGAGTTGTTCAAGGTCTGGTGGAGGCGGCGGGAAGTCAGGCTCCTGAGGTTGGAAGGCTTCTCTG
ACCTTGGCCACAGCTCCCAGGATCCGATATCCTGAGTCCAGGAAGCTCTTTTGCAGTCCAGGGTCGGAAA
TGTTTCCAGCCACAGCTTTTGCATCCATCACCA
