>Addgene plasmid #57748 | Dendra2-Vinculin-23 | addgene partial sequence | sequence record 108287 | CMV-F 5'-CGCAAATGGGCGGTAGGCGTG-3'
AGCAGAGCTGGTTTAGTGAACCGTCAGATCCGCTAGCGCTACCGGTCGCCACCATGAACACCCCGGGAAT
TAACCTGATCAAGGAGGACATGCGCGTGAAGGTGCACATGGAGGGCAACGTGAACGGCCACGCCTTCGTG
ATCGAGGGCGAGGGCAAGGGCAAGCCCTACGAGGGCACCCAGACCGCCAACCTGACCGTGAAGGAGGGCG
CCCCCCTGCCCTTCAGCTACGACATCCTGACCACCGCCGTGCACTACGGCAACCGGGTGTTCACCAAGTA
CCCCGAGGACATCCCCGACTACTTCAAGCAGAGCTTCCCCGAGGGCTACAGCTGGGAGCGCACCATGACC
TTCGAGGACAAGGGCATCTGCACCATCCGCAGCGACATCAGCCTGGAGGGCGACTGCTTCTTCCAGAACG
TGCGCTTCAAGGGCACCAACTTCCCCCCCAACGGCCCCGTGATGCAGAAGAAGACCCTGAAGTGGGAGCC
CAGCACCGAGAAGCTGCACGTGCGCGACGGCCTGCTGGTGGGCAACATCAACATGGCCCTGCTGCTGGAG
GGCGGCGGCCACTACCTGTGCGACTTCAAGACCACCTACAAGGCCAAGAAGGTGGTGCAGCTGCCCGACG
CCCACTTCGTGGACCACCGCATCGAGATCCTGGGCAACGACAGCGACTACAACAAGGTGAAGCTGTACGA
GCACGCCGTGGCCCGCTACAGCCCCCTGCCCAGCCAGGTGTGGTCCGGACTCAGATCTCGAGCTCAAGCT
TCGAATTCGGGAAACTCGAGAACAAAGCTTGAAAACGGCCGCATGCCAGTGTTTCATACGC
