[The description below was written by a language model from this plasmid's Addgene catalogue record.]
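Description:
Dendra2-Vinculin-23 is a mammalian expression plasmid that produces human vinculin (VCL) fused to the photoconvertible fluorescent protein Dendra2. It is built on a Dendra2 cloning backbone of about 4.75 kb (excluding the insert), is maintained as a high-copy plasmid in E. coli under kanamycin selection, and carries a neomycin resistance marker so that transfected mammalian cells can be selected with G418. The fusion is driven by the CMV promoter, a strong constitutive promoter in most mammalian cell lines. The listed 3′ sequencing primer indicates an SV40 polyadenylation signal downstream of the coding region. No feature table is provided, so the origin of replication, the exact order of Dendra2 and vinculin, and the linker joining them are not stated. The name suggests Dendra2 precedes vinculin, and the "23" may refer to a linker length, but the record does not confirm either point. The cloning method is recorded as unknown.

Vinculin is a cytoskeletal adaptor protein that concentrates at focal adhesions, where it links integrin-associated complexes to actin, and the record gives focal adhesions as the intended localization of the fusion. Dendra2 initially fluoresces green (excitation 490 nm, emission 507 nm) and can be switched by light to a red form (excitation 553 nm, emission 573 nm). This makes the construct useful as a focal adhesion marker in live-cell imaging. Photoconversion also allows a chosen subpopulation of vinculin molecules to be highlighted and followed over time, for example to study adhesion turnover and protein dynamics, or for localization-based super-resolution microscopy.
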