Addgene plasmid #57748: Dendra2-Vinculin-23
Purpose: Localization: Focal Adhesions, Excitation: 490 / 553, Emission: 507 / 573
Depositing lab: Michael Davidson. Depositing organization: Florida State University, Tallahassee. Publication: A bright and photostable photoconvertible fluorescent protein. McKinney SA, Murphy CS, Hazelwood KL, Davidson MW, Looger LL. Nat Methods. 2009 Feb . 6(2):131-3. 10.1038/nmeth.1296 PubMed 19169260.
Backbone
  Vector backbone: Dendra2
  Backbone size w/o insert (bp): 4750
  Vector type: Mammalian Expression
  Selectable markers: Neomycin (select with G418)
Growth in bacteria
  Bacterial resistance: Kanamycin, 50 μg/mL
  Growth temperature: 37°C
  Growth strain: DH5alpha
  Copy number: High Copy
Gene/Insert
  Gene/Insert name: Vinculin (alt name: NM_003373.3)
  Species: H. sapiens (human)
  Entrez Gene: VCL (a.k.a. CMD1W, CMH15, HEL114, MV, MVCL, VINC)
  Promoter: CMV
  Tag / fusion protein: Dendra2
  Cloning method: Unknown
  Sequencing primers: 5′ CMV-F; 3′ SV40pA-R
Terms and licenses: Academic/Nonprofit Terms; Industry Terms
Depositor comments: . Excitation = 490 / 553; Emission = 507 / 573
How to cite: Dendra2-Vinculin-23 was a gift from Michael Davidson (Addgene plasmid # 57748 ; http://n2t.net/addgene:57748 ; RRID:Addgene_57748)
